Addgene plasmid #66234: CALCRL-Tango
Purpose: Expression of G protein-coupled receptors for PRESTO-Tango: parallel receptorome expression and screening via transcriptional output, with transcriptional activation following arrestin translocation
Depositing lab: Bryan Roth. Depositing organization: University of North Carolina at Chapel Hill. Publication: PRESTO-Tango as an open-source resource for interrogation of the druggable human GPCRome. Kroeze WK, Sassano MF, Huang XP, Lansu K, McCorvy JD, Giguere PM, Sciaky N, Roth BL. Nat Struct Mol Biol. 2015 May;22(5):362-9. doi: 10.1038/nsmb.3014. Epub 2015 Apr 20. PubMed 25895059.
Backbone
  Vector backbone: empty Tango
  Backbone size w/o insert (bp): 6632
  Vector type: Mammalian Expression
  Selectable markers: Neomycin (select with G418)
Growth in bacteria
  Bacterial resistance: Ampicillin, 100 μg/mL
  Growth temperature: 37°C
  Growth strain: DH5alpha
  Copy number: High Copy
Gene/Insert
  Gene/Insert name: CALCRL
  Species: H. sapiens (human)
  Insert size (bp): 1383
  Entrez Gene: CALCRL (a.k.a. CGRPR, CRLR, LMPHM8)
  Promoter: CMV
  Tag / fusion protein: FLAG (N terminal on backbone)
  Cloning method: Restriction Enzyme; 5′ cloning site NotI (not destroyed); 3′ cloning site XhoI (unknown if destroyed)
  Sequencing primers: 5′ CMV-F; 3′ Tet-R
Terms and licenses: Academic/Nonprofit Terms; Industry Terms: Not Available to Industry
Depositor comments: Please note: Most of the PRESTO-Tango vectors do not contain the XhoI cut site downstream of the tTA sequence and instead carry an XbaI site. If you need to perform an XhoI digest we recommend sequencing with a forward primer at the C-terminus of tTA to determine which of the two sites is present. Suggested primer: 5-gagctccacttagacggcgagg-3. Original backbone was pcDNA3.1(+). These plasmids were generated as part of the Illuminating the Druggable Genome (IDG) program sponsored by the NIH Common Fund. The goal of this program is to identify, gather, and distribute information and resources for proteins that currently are not well-studied yet belong to commonly drug-targeted protein families: protein kinases, non-olfactory G-protein coupled receptors (GPCRs), and ion channels. The IDG program is designed to develop fundamental research tools for understudied proteins, elucidate their function, and disseminate the IDG-related resources and data to the greater scientific community.
How to cite: CALCRL-Tango was a gift from Bryan Roth (Addgene plasmid # 66234 ; http://n2t.net/addgene:66234 ; RRID:Addgene_66234)
