[The description below was written by a language model from this plasmid's Addgene catalogue record and pLannotate feature annotations shown in this document.]
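Description:
CALCRL-Tango is a mammalian expression plasmid from the PRESTO-Tango collection, built on an "empty Tango" backbone derived from pcDNA3.1(+). It is propagated in E. coli as a high-copy plasmid through a ColE1/pUC-type origin with ampicillin resistance (AmpR). It also carries an f1 origin and an SV40 promoter-driven neomycin phosphotransferase cassette with an SV40 poly(A) signal, which allows G418 selection of transfected mammalian cells. The sequenced record is about 8 kb.

The payload is a single fusion open reading frame driven by the CMV enhancer/promoter and terminated by the bGH polyadenylation signal. An N-terminal FLAG epitope supplied by the backbone precedes the human CALCRL coding sequence (calcitonin receptor-like receptor, 1383 bp). CALCRL is a G protein-coupled receptor that responds to CGRP or adrenomedullin in combination with RAMP accessory proteins. Downstream of the receptor, the annotation shows a short fragment of the vasopressin V2 receptor (AVPR2), followed by TetR and the VP16 activation domain, which together form the tTA transactivator. A protease cleavage site between the V2 fragment and tTA is not annotated in the feature table, although the Tango design generally relies on one.

In the Tango scheme, agonist activation of the receptor recruits arrestin, and tTA is then released to switch on a reporter gene. This converts arrestin translocation into a transcriptional readout. The construct is intended for parallel screening of ligands across the GPCRome and was produced as a resource for studying understudied druggable proteins. The depositor notes that the restriction site downstream of tTA may be XbaI rather than XhoI in many plasmids of this series.
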