Features (pLannotate 1.2.2; 24 found; start..end, strand, type, name):
      1..380     +  enhancer       CMV enhancer: human cytomegalovirus immediate early enhancer
    381..584     +  promoter       CMV promoter: human cytomegalovirus (CMV) immediate early promoter
    580..613     +  LTR            5' LTR (truncated) (fragment): truncated 5' long terminal repeat (LTR) from HIV-1
    629..647     +  promoter       T7 promoter: promoter for bacteriophage T7 RNA polymerase
    806..826     +  CDS            3xFLAG (fragment): three tandem FLAG® epitope tags
    839..2221    +  CDS            CALCRL (sequence withheld): CALRL_HUMAN - Also known as CGRPR. Experimental evidence at protein level: Swiss-Prot protein existence level 1. Receptor for calcitonin-gene-related peptide (CGRP) together with RAMP1 and receptor for adrenomedullin together with RAMP3 (By similarity). Receptor for adrenomedullin together with RAMP2 (PubMed:22102369, PubMed:30115739). The activity of this receptor is mediated by G proteins which activate adenylyl cyclase (PubMed:22102369, PubMed:30115739). From Homo sapiens (Human).
   2234..2314    +  CDS            AVPR2 (fragment): V2R_HUMAN - Also known as ADHR, DIR, DIR3, V2R. Experimental evidence at protein level: Swiss-Prot protein existence level 1. Receptor for arginine vasopressin. The activity of this receptor is mediated by G proteins which activate adenylate cyclase. Involved in renal water reabsorption. From Homo sapiens (Human).
   2342..2955    +  CDS            TetR (fragment): tetracycline repressor TetR; tetR from transposon Tn10; TetR binds to the tetracycline operator tetO to inhibit transcription. This inhibition can be relieved by adding tetracycline or doxycycline.
   3107..3340    +  CDS            VP16 AD: transcriptional activation domain of herpes simplex virus protein VP16 (Triezenberg et al., 1988; Cousens et al., 1989); UL48
   3381..3605    +  polyA_signal   bGH poly(A) signal: bovine growth hormone polyadenylation signal
   3609..3630    +  promoter       SV40 promoter (fragment): SV40 enhancer and early promoter
   3651..4079    +  rep_origin     f1 ori (sequence partly withheld): f1 bacteriophage origin of replication; arrow indicates direction of (+) strand synthesis
   4093..4422    +  promoter       SV40 promoter: SV40 enhancer and early promoter
   4489..5280    +  CDS            neo: KKA2_KLEPN - Also known as kan, nptII. Experimental evidence at protein level: Swiss-Prot protein existence level 1. Resistance to kanamycin, neomycin, paromomycin, ribostamycin, butirosin and gentamicin B. From Klebsiella pneumoniae.
   5304..5462    +  CDS            ble (fragment): BLE_KLEPN - Experimental evidence at protein level: Swiss-Prot protein existence level 1. Binding protein with a strong affinity to the bleomycin family of antibiotics. Binds to CL990; an antimitotic-antibiotic compound. From Klebsiella pneumoniae.
   5457..5578    +  polyA_signal   SV40 poly(A) signal: SV40 polyadenylation signal
   5651..5667    -  protein_bind   lac operator: The lac repressor binds to the lac operator to inhibit transcription in E. coli. This inhibition can be relieved by adding lactose or isopropyl-β-D-thiogalactopyranoside (IPTG). lac repressor encoded by lacI
   5675..5705    -  promoter       lac promoter: promoter for the E. coli lac operon
   5720..5741    -  protein_bind   CAP binding site: CAP binding activates transcription in the presence of cAMP. E. coli catabolite activator protein
   5754..5846    -  CDS            lacI (fragment): lac repressor; lacI; The lac repressor binds to the lac operator to inhibit transcription in E. coli. This inhibition can be relieved by adding lactose or isopropyl-β-D-thiogalactopyranoside (IPTG).
   6029..6617    -  rep_origin     ori: high-copy-number ColE1/pMB1/pBR322/pUC origin of replication
   6788..7648    -  CDS            AmpR: β-lactamase; bla; confers resistance to ampicillin, carbenicillin, and related antibiotics
   7649..7753    -  promoter       AmpR promoter: bla
   7812..7864    -  misc_feature   bom (fragment): basis of mobility region from pBR322
>Addgene plasmid #66234 | CALCRL-Tango | addgene full sequence | sequence record 347881 | Addgene NGS Result
GACATTGATTATTGACTAGTTATTAATAGTAATCAATTACGGGGTCATTAGTTCATAGCCCATATATGGA
GTTCCGCGTTACATAACTTACGGTAAATGGCCCGCCTGGCTGACCGCCCAACGACCCCCGCCCATTGACG
TCAATAATGACGTATGTTCCCATAGTAACGCCAATAGGGACTTTCCATTGACGTCAATGGGTGGAGTATT
TACGGTAAACTGCCCACTTGGCAGTACATCAAGTGTATCATATGCCAAGTACGCCCCCTATTGACGTCAA
TGACGGTAAATGGCCCGCCTGGCATTATGCCCAGTACATGACCTTATGGGACTTTCCTACTTGGCAGTAC
ATCTACGTATTAGTCATCGCTATTACCATGGTGATGCGGTTTTGGCAGTACATCAATGGGCGTGGATAGC
GGTTTGACTCACGGGGATTTCCAAGTCTCCACCCCATTGACGTCAATGGGAGTTTGTTTTGGCACCAAAA
TCAACGGGACTTTCCAAAATGTCGTAACAACTCCGCCCCATTGACGCAAATGGGCGGTAGGCGTGTACGG
TGGGAGGTCTATATAAGCAGAGCTCTCTGGCTAACTAGAGAACCCACTGCTTACTGGCTTATCGAAATTA
ATACGACTCACTATAGGGAGACCCAAGCTGGCTAGCGTTTAAACTTAAGCTTGGTACCGAGCTCGGATCC
ACTAGTCCAGTGTGGTGGAATTCTGCAGATATCCAGCACAGTGGCGGCCGCGCCACCATGAAGACGATCA
TCGCCCTGAGCTACATCTTCTGCCTGGTATTCGCCGACTACAAGGACGATGATGACGCCAGCATCGAT
[1383 nt withheld, positions 839-2221]
ATCGATACCGGTGGACGCACCCCACCCAGCCTGGGTCCCCAAGATGAGTCCTGCACCACCGCCAGCTCCT
CCCTGGCCAAGGACACTTCATCGACCGGTGAGAACCTGTACTTCCAGCTAAGATTAGATAAAAGTAAAGT
GATTAACAGCGCATTAGAGCTGCTTAATGAGGTCGGAATCGAAGGTTTAACAACCCGTAAACTCGCCCAG
AAGCTAGGTGTAGAGCAGCCTACATTGTATTGGCATGTAAAAAATAAGCGGGCTTTGCTCGACGCCTTAG
CCATTGAGATGTTAGATAGGCACCATACTCACTTTTGCCCTTTAGAAGGGGAAAGCTGGCAAGATTTTTT
ACGTAATAACGCTAAAAGTTTTAGATGTGCTTTACTAAGTCATCGCGATGGAGCAAAAGTACATTTAGGT
ACACGGCCTACAGAAAAACAGTATGAAACTCTCGAAAATCAATTAGCCTTTTTATGCCAACAAGGTTTTT
CACTAGAGAATGCATTATATGCACTCAGCGCTGTGGGGCATTTTACTTTAGGTTGCGTATTGGAAGATCA
AGAGCATCAAGTCGCTAAAGAAGAAAGGGAAACACCTACTACTGATAGTATGCCGCCATTATTACGACAA
GCTATCGAATTATTTGATCACCAAGGTGCAGAGCCAGCCTTCTTATTCGGCCTTGAATTGATCATATGCG
GATTAGAAAAACAACTTAAATGTGAAAGTGGGTCCGCGTACAGCCGCGCGCGTACGAAAAACAATTACGG
GTCTACCATCGAGGGCCTGCTCGATCTCCCGGACGACGACGCCCCCGAAGAGGCGGGGCTGGCGGCTCCG
CGCCTGTCCTTTCTCCCCGCGGGACACACGCGCAGACTGTCGACGGCCCCCCCGACCGATGTCAGCCTGG
GGGACGAGCTCCACTTAGACGGCGAGGACGTGGCGATGGCGCATGCCGACGCGCTAGACGATTTCGATCT
GGACATGTTGGGGGACGGGGATTCCCCGGGTCCGGGATTTACCCCCCACGACTCCGCCCCCTACGGCGCT
CTGGATATGGCCGACTTCGAGTTTGAGCAGATGTTTACCGATGCCCTTGGAATTGACGAGTACGGTGGGT
AGTCTAGAGGGCCCGTTTAAACCCGCTGATCAGCCTCGACTGTGCCTTCTAGTTGCCAGCCATCTGTTGT
TTGCCCCTCCCCCGTGCCTTCCTTGACCCTGGAAGGTGCCACTCCCACTGTCCTTTCCTAATAAAATGAG
GAAATTGCATCGCATTGTCTGAGTAGGTGTCATTCTATTCTGGGGGGTGGGGTGGGGCAGGACAGCAAGG
GGGAGGATTGGGAAGACAATAGCAGGCATGCTGGGGATGCGGTGGGCTCTATGGCTTCTGAGGCGGAAAG
AACCAGCTGGGGCTCTAGGGGGTATCCCC
[124 nt withheld, positions 3651-3774]
C
[91 nt withheld, positions 3776-3866]
A
[49 nt withheld, positions 3868-3916]
CCTTTGACGTTGGAGTCCACGTTCTTT
[37 nt withheld, positions 3944-3980]
ACCCTATCTCGGTCTATTCTTTTGATTTATAAGGGATTTTGCCGATTTCGGCCTATTGGTTAAAAAATGA
GCTGATTTAACAAAAATTTAACGCGAATTAATTCTGTGGAATGTGTGTCAGTTAGGGTGTGGAAAGTCCC
CAGGCTCCCCAGCAGGCAGAAGTATGCAAAGCATGCATCTCAATTAGTCAGCAACCAGGTGTGGAAAGTC
CCCAGGCTCCCCAGCAGGCAGAAGTATGCAAAGCATGCATCTCAATTAGTCAGCAACCATAGTCCCGCCC
CTAACTCCGCCCATCCCGCCCCTAACTCCGCCCAGTTCCGCCCATTCTCCGCCCCATGGCTGACTAATTT
TTTTTATTTATGCAGAGGCCGAGGCCGCCTCTGCCTCTGAGCTATTCCAGAAGTAGTGAGGAGGCTTTTT
TGGAGGCCTAGGCTTTTGCAAAAAGCTCCCGGGAGCTTGTATATCCATTTTCGGATCTGATCAAGAGACA
GGATGAGGATCGTTTCGCATGATTGAACAAGATGGATTGCACGCAGGTTCTCCGGCCGCTTGGGTGGAGA
GGCTATTCGGCTATGACTGGGCACAACAGACAATCGGCTGCTCTGATGCCGCCGTGTTCCGGCTGTCAGC
GCAGGGGCGCCCGGTTCTTTTTGTCAAGACCGACCTGTCCGGTGCCCTGAATGAACTGCAGGACGAGGCA
GCGCGGCTATCGTGGCTGGCCACGACGGGCGTTCCTTGCGCAGCTGTGCTCGACGTTGTCACTGAAGCGG
GAAGGGACTGGCTGCTATTGGGCGAAGTGCCGGGGCAGGATCTCCTGTCATCTCACCTTGCTCCTGCCGA
GAAAGTATCCATCATGGCTGATGCAATGCGGCGGCTGCATACGCTTGATCCGGCTACCTGCCCATTCGAC
CACCAAGCGAAACATCGCATCGAGCGAGCACGTACTCGGATGGAAGCCGGTCTTGTCGATCAGGATGATC
TGGACGAAGAGCATCAGGGGCTCGCGCCAGCCGAACTGTTCGCCAGGCTCAAGGCGCGCATGCCCGACGG
CGAGGATCTCGTCGTGACCCATGGCGATGCCTGCTTGCCGAATATCATGGTGGAAAATGGCCGCTTTTCT
GGATTCATCGACTGTGGCCGGCTGGGTGTGGCGGACCGCTATCAGGACATAGCGTTGGCTACCCGTGATA
TTGCTGAAGAGCTTGGCGGCGAATGGGCTGACCGCTTCCTCGTGCTTTACGGTATCGCCGCTCCCGATTC
GCAGCGCATCGCCTTCTATCGCCTTCTTGACGAGTTCTTCTGAGCGGGACTCTGGGGTTCGAAATGACCG
ACCAAGCGACGCCCAACCTGCCATCACGAGATTTCGATTCCACCGCCGCCTTCTATGAAAGGTTGGGCTT
CGGAATCGTTTTCCGGGACGCCGGCTGGATGATCCTCCAGCGCGGGGATCTCATGCTGGAGTTCTTCGCC
CACCCCAACTTGTTTATTGCAGCTTATAATGGTTACAAATAAAGCAATAGCATCACAAATTTCACAAATA
AAGCATTTTTTTCACTGCATTCTAGTTGTGGTTTGTCCAAACTCATCAATGTATCTTATCATGTCTGTAT
ACCGTCGACCTCTAGCTAGAGCTTGGCGTAATCATGGTCATAGCTGTTTCCTGTGTGAAATTGTTATCCG
CTCACAATTCCACACAACATACGAGCCGGAAGCATAAAGTGTAAAGCCTGGGGTGCCTAATGAGTGAGCT
AACTCACATTAATTGCGTTGCGCTCACTGCCCGCTTTCCAGTCGGGAAACCTGTCGTGCCAGCTGCATTA
ATGAATCGGCCAACGCGCGGGGAGAGGCGGTTTGCGTATTGGGCGCTCTTCCGCTTCCTCGCTCACTGAC
TCGCTGCGCTCGGTCGTTCGGCTGCGGCGAGCGGTATCAGCTCACTCAAAGGCGGTAATACGGTTATCCA
CAGAATCAGGGGATAACGCAGGAAAGAACATGTGAGCAAAAGGCCAGCAAAAGGCCAGGAACCGTAAAAA
GGCCGCGTTGCTGGCGTTTTTCCATAGGCTCCGCCCCCCTGACGAGCATCACAAAAATCGACGCTCAAGT
CAGAGGTGGCGAAACCCGACAGGACTATAAAGATACCAGGCGTTTCCCCCTGGAAGCTCCCTCGTGCGCT
CTCCTGTTCCGACCCTGCCGCTTACCGGATACCTGTCCGCCTTTCTCCCTTCGGGAAGCGTGGCGCTTTC
TCATAGCTCACGCTGTAGGTATCTCAGTTCGGTGTAGGTCGTTCGCTCCAAGCTGGGCTGTGTGCACGAA
CCCCCCGTTCAGCCCGACCGCTGCGCCTTATCCGGTAACTATCGTCTTGAGTCCAACCCGGTAAGACACG
ACTTATCGCCACTGGCAGCAGCCACTGGTAACAGGATTAGCAGAGCGAGGTATGTAGGCGGTGCTACAGA
GTTCTTGAAGTGGTGGCCTAACTACGGCTACACTAGAAGAACAGTATTTGGTATCTGCGCTCTGCTGAAG
CCAGTTACCTTCGGAAAAAGAGTTGGTAGCTCTTGATCCGGCAAACAAACCACCGCTGGTAGCGGTGGTT
TTTTTGTTTGCAAGCAGCAGATTACGCGCAGAAAAAAAGGATCTCAAGAAGATCCTTTGATCTTTTCTAC
GGGGTCTGACGCTCAGTGGAACGAAAACTCACGTTAAGGGATTTTGGTCATGAGATTATCAAAAAGGATC
TTCACCTAGATCCTTTTAAATTAAAAATGAAGTTTTAAATCAATCTAAAGTATATATGAGTAAACTTGGT
CTGACAGTTACCAATGCTTAATCAGTGAGGCACCTATCTCAGCGATCTGTCTATTTCGTTCATCCATAGT
TGCCTGACTCCCCGTCGTGTAGATAACTACGATACGGGAGGGCTTACCATCTGGCCCCAGTGCTGCAATG
ATACCGCGAGACCCACGCTCACCGGCTCCAGATTTATCAGCAATAAACCAGCCAGCCGGAAGGGCCGAGC
GCAGAAGTGGTCCTGCAACTTTATCCGCCTCCATCCAGTCTATTAATTGTTGCCGGGAAGCTAGAGTAAG
TAGTTCGCCAGTTAATAGTTTGCGCAACGTTGTTGCCATTGCTACAGGCATCGTGGTGTCACGCTCGTCG
TTTGGTATGGCTTCATTCAGCTCCGGTTCCCAACGATCAAGGCGAGTTACATGATCCCCCATGTTGTGCA
AAAAAGCGGTTAGCTCCTTCGGTCCTCCGATCGTTGTCAGAAGTAAGTTGGCCGCAGTGTTATCACTCAT
GGTTATGGCAGCACTGCATAATTCTCTTACTGTCATGCCATCCGTAAGATGCTTTTCTGTGACTGGTGAG
TACTCAACCAAGTCATTCTGAGAATAGTGTATGCGGCGACCGAGTTGCTCTTGCCCGGCGTCAATACGGG
ATAATACCGCGCCACATAGCAGAACTTTAAAAGTGCTCATCATTGGAAAACGTTCTTCGGGGCGAAAACT
CTCAAGGATCTTACCGCTGTTGAGATCCAGTTCGATGTAACCCACTCGTGCACCCAACTGATCTTCAGCA
TCTTTTACTTTCACCAGCGTTTCTGGGTGAGCAAAAACAGGAAGGCAAAATGCCGCAAAAAAGGGAATAA
GGGCGACACGGAAATGTTGAATACTCATACTCTTCCTTTTTCAATATTATTGAAGCATTTATCAGGGTTA
TTGTCTCATGAGCGGATACATATTTGAATGTATTTAGAAAAATAAACAAATAGGGGTTCCGCGCACATTT
CCCCGAAAAGTGCCACCTGACGTCGACGGATCGGGAGATCTCCCGATCCCCTATGGTGCACTCTCAGTAC
AATCTGCTCTGATGCCGCATAGTTAAGCCAGTATCTGCTCCCTGCTTGTGTGTTGGAGGTCGCTGAGTAG
TGCGCGAGCAAAATTTAAGCTACAACAAGGCAAGGCTTGACCGACAATTGCATGAAGAATCTGCTTAGGG
TTAGGCGTTTTGCGCTGCTTCGCGATGTACGGGCCAGATATACGCGTT
