>Addgene plasmid #66234 | CALCRL-Tango | depositor partial sequence | sequence record 113081 | empty Tango
GACGGATCGGGAGATCTCCCGATCCCCTATGGTGCACTCTCAGTACAATCTGCTCTGATGCCGCATAGTT
AAGCCAGTATCTGCTCCCTGCTTGTGTGTTGGAGGTCGCTGAGTAGTGCGCGAGCAAAATTTAAGCTACA
ACAAGGCAAGGCTTGACCGACAATTGCATGAAGAATCTGCTTAGGGTTAGGCGTTTTGCGCTGCTTCGCG
ATGTACGGGCCAGATATACGCGTTGACATTGATTATTGACTAGTTATTAATAGTAATCAATTACGGGGTC
ATTAGTTCATAGCCCATATATGGAGTTCCGCGTTACATAACTTACGGTAAATGGCCCGCCTGGCTGACCG
CCCAACGACCCCCGCCCATTGACGTCAATAATGACGTATGTTCCCATAGTAACGCCAATAGGGACTTTCC
ATTGACGTCAATGGGTGGAGTATTTACGGTAAACTGCCCACTTGGCAGTACATCAAGTGTATCATATGCC
AAGTACGCCCCCTATTGACGTCAATGACGGTAAATGGCCCGCCTGGCATTATGCCCAGTACATGACCTTA
TGGGACTTTCCTACTTGGCAGTACATCTACGTATTAGTCATCGCTATTACCATGGTGATGCGGTTTTGGC
AGTACATCAATGGGCGTGGATAGCGGTTTGACTCACGGGGATTTCCAAGTCTCCACCCCATTGACGTCAA
TGGGAGTTTGTTTTGGCACCAAAATCAACGGGACTTTCCAAAATGTCGTAACAACTCCGCCCCATTGACG
CAAATGGGCGGTAGGCGTGTACGGTGGGAGGTCTATATAAGCAGAGCTCTCTGGCTAACTAGAGAACCCA
CTGCTTACTGGCTTATCGAAATTAATACGACTCACTATAGGGAGACCCAAGCTGGCTAGCGTTTAAACTT
AAGCTTGGTACCGAGCTCGGATCCACTAGTCCAGTGTGGTGGAATTCTGCAGATATCCAGCACAGTGGCG
GCCGCGCCACCATGAAGACGATCATCGCCCTGAGCTACATCTTCTGCCTGGTATTCGCCGACTACAAGGA
CGATGATGACGCCAGCATCGATACCGGTGGACGCACCCCACCCAGCCTGGGTCCCCAAGATGAGTCCTGC
ACCACCGCCAGCTCCTCCCTGGCCAAGGACACTTCATCGACCGGTGAGAACCTGTACTTCCAGCTAAGAT
TAGATAAAAGTAAAGTGATTAACAGCGCATTAGAGCTGCTTAATGAGGTCGGAATCGAAGGTTTAACAAC
CCGTAAACTCGCCCAGAAGCTAGGTGTAGAGCAGCCTACATTGTATTGGCATGTAAAAAATAAGCGGGCT
TTGCTCGACGCCTTAGCCATTGAGATGTTAGATAGGCACCATACTCACTTTTGCCCTTTAGAAGGGGAAA
GCTGGCAAGATTTTTTACGTAATAACGCTAAAAGTTTTAGATGTGCTTTACTAAGTCATCGCGATGGAGC
AAAAGTACATTTAGGTACACGGCCTACAGAAAAACAGTATGAAACTCTCGAAAATCAATTAGCCTTTTTA
TGCCAACAAGGTTTTTCACTAGAGAATGCATTATATGCACTCAGCGCTGTGGGGCATTTTACTTTAGGTT
GCGTATTGGAAGATCAAGAGCATCAAGTCGCTAAAGAAGAAAGGGAAACACCTACTACTGATAGTATGCC
GCCATTATTACGACAAGCTATCGAATTATTTGATCACCAAGGTGCAGAGCCAGCCTTCTTATTCGGCCTT
GAATTGATCATATGCGGATTAGAAAAACAACTTAAATGTGAAAGTGGGTCCGCGTACAGCCGCGCGCGTA
CGAAAAACAATTACGGGTCTACCATCGAGGGCCTGCTCGATCTCCCGGACGACGACGCCCCCGAAGAGGC
GGGGCTGGCGGCTCCGCGCCTGTCCTTTCTCCCCGCGGGACACACGCGCAGACTGTCGACGGCCCCCCCG
ACCGATGTCAGCCTGGGGGACGAGCTCCACTTAGACGGCGAGGACGTGGCGATGGCGCATGCCGACGCGC
TAGACGATTTCGATCTGGACATGTTGGGGGACGGGGATTCCCCGGGTCCGGGATTTACCCCCCACGACTC
CGCCCCCTACGGCGCTCTGGATATGGCCGACTTCGAGTTTGAGCAGATGTTTACCGATGCCCTTGGAATT
GACGAGTACGGTGGGTAGCTCGAGTCTAGAGGGCCCGTTTAAACCCGCTGATCAGCCTCGACTGTGCCTT
CTAGTTGCCAGCCATCTGTTGTTTGCCCCTCCCCCGTGCCTTCCTTGACCCTGGAAGGTGCCACTCCCAC
TGTCCTTTCCTAATAAAATGAGGAAATTGCATCGCATTGTCTGAGTAGGTGTCATTCTATTCTGGGGGGT
GGGGTGGGGCAGGACAGCAAGGGGGAGGATTGGGAAGACAATAGCAGGCATGCTGGGGATGCGGTGGGCT
CTATGGCTTCTGAGGCGGAAAGAACCAGCTGGGGCTCTAGGGGGTATCCCC
[124 nt withheld, positions 2502-2625]
C
[91 nt withheld, positions 2627-2717]
A
[49 nt withheld, positions 2719-2767]
CCTTTGACGTTGGAGTCCACGTTCTTT
[37 nt withheld, positions 2795-2831]
ACCCTATCTCGGTCTATTCTTTTGATTTATAAGGGATTTTGCCGATTTCGGCCTATTGGTTAAAAAATGA
GCTGATTTAACAAAAATTTAACGCGAATTAATTCTGTGGAATGTGTGTCAGTTAGGGTGTGGAAAGTCCC
CAGGCTCCCCAGCAGGCAGAAGTATGCAAAGCATGCATCTCAATTAGTCAGCAACCAGGTGTGGAAAGTC
CCCAGGCTCCCCAGCAGGCAGAAGTATGCAAAGCATGCATCTCAATTAGTCAGCAACCATAGTCCCGCCC
CTAACTCCGCCCATCCCGCCCCTAACTCCGCCCAGTTCCGCCCATTCTCCGCCCCATGGCTGACTAATTT
TTTTTATTTATGCAGAGGCCGAGGCCGCCTCTGCCTCTGAGCTATTCCAGAAGTAGTGAGGAGGCTTTTT
TGGAGGCCTAGGCTTTTGCAAAAAGCTCCCGGGAGCTTGTATATCCATTTTCGGATCTGATCAAGAGACA
GGATGAGGATCGTTTCGCATGATTGAACAAGATGGATTGCACGCAGGTTCTCCGGCCGCTTGGGTGGAGA
GGCTATTCGGCTATGACTGGGCACAACAGACAATCGGCTGCTCTGATGCCGCCGTGTTCCGGCTGTCAGC
GCAGGGGCGCCCGGTTCTTTTTGTCAAGACCGACCTGTCCGGTGCCCTGAATGAACTGCAGGACGAGGCA
GCGCGGCTATCGTGGCTGGCCACGACGGGCGTTCCTTGCGCAGCTGTGCTCGACGTTGTCACTGAAGCGG
GAAGGGACTGGCTGCTATTGGGCGAAGTGCCGGGGCAGGATCTCCTGTCATCTCACCTTGCTCCTGCCGA
GAAAGTATCCATCATGGCTGATGCAATGCGGCGGCTGCATACGCTTGATCCGGCTACCTGCCCATTCGAC
CACCAAGCGAAACATCGCATCGAGCGAGCACGTACTCGGATGGAAGCCGGTCTTGTCGATCAGGATGATC
TGGACGAAGAGCATCAGGGGCTCGCGCCAGCCGAACTGTTCGCCAGGCTCAAGGCGCGCATGCCCGACGG
CGAGGATCTCGTCGTGACCCATGGCGATGCCTGCTTGCCGAATATCATGGTGGAAAATGGCCGCTTTTCT
GGATTCATCGACTGTGGCCGGCTGGGTGTGGCGGACCGCTATCAGGACATAGCGTTGGCTACCCGTGATA
TTGCTGAAGAGCTTGGCGGCGAATGGGCTGACCGCTTCCTCGTGCTTTACGGTATCGCCGCTCCCGATTC
GCAGCGCATCGCCTTCTATCGCCTTCTTGACGAGTTCTTCTGAGCGGGACTCTGGGGTTCGAAATGACCG
ACCAAGCGACGCCCAACCTGCCATCACGAGATTTCGATTCCACCGCCGCCTTCTATGAAAGGTTGGGCTT
CGGAATCGTTTTCCGGGACGCCGGCTGGATGATCCTCCAGCGCGGGGATCTCATGCTGGAGTTCTTCGCC
CACCCCAACTTGTTTATTGCAGCTTATAATGGTTACAAATAAAGCAATAGCATCACAAATTTCACAAATA
AAGCATTTTTTTCACTGCATTCTAGTTGTGGTTTGTCCAAACTCATCAATGTATCTTATCATGTCTGTAT
ACCGTCGACCTCTAGCTAGAGCTTGGCGTAATCATGGTCATAGCTGTTTCCTGTGTGAAATTGTTATCCG
CTCACAATTCCACACAACATACGAGCCGGAAGCATAAAGTGTAAAGCCTGGGGTGCCTAATGAGTGAGCT
AACTCACATTAATTGCGTTGCGCTCACTGCCCGCTTTCCAGTCGGGAAACCTGTCGTGCCAGCTGCATTA
ATGAATCGGCCAACGCGCGGGGAGAGGCGGTTTGCGTATTGGGCGCTCTTCCGCTTCCTCGCTCACTGAC
TCGCTGCGCTCGGTCGTTCGGCTGCGGCGAGCGGTATCAGCTCACTCAAAGGCGGTAATACGGTTATCCA
CAGAATCAGGGGATAACGCAGGAAAGAACATGTGAGCAAAAGGCCAGCAAAAGGCCAGGAACCGTAAAAA
GGCCGCGTTGCTGGCGTTTTTCCATAGGCTCCGCCCCCCTGACGAGCATCACAAAAATCGACGCTCAAGT
CAGAGGTGGCGAAACCCGACAGGACTATAAAGATACCAGGCGTTTCCCCCTGGAAGCTCCCTCGTGCGCT
CTCCTGTTCCGACCCTGCCGCTTACCGGATACCTGTCCGCCTTTCTCCCTTCGGGAAGCGTGGCGCTTTC
TCATAGCTCACGCTGTAGGTATCTCAGTTCGGTGTAGGTCGTTCGCTCCAAGCTGGGCTGTGTGCACGAA
CCCCCCGTTCAGCCCGACCGCTGCGCCTTATCCGGTAACTATCGTCTTGAGTCCAACCCGGTAAGACACG
ACTTATCGCCACTGGCAGCAGCCACTGGTAACAGGATTAGCAGAGCGAGGTATGTAGGCGGTGCTACAGA
GTTCTTGAAGTGGTGGCCTAACTACGGCTACACTAGAAGAACAGTATTTGGTATCTGCGCTCTGCTGAAG
CCAGTTACCTTCGGAAAAAGAGTTGGTAGCTCTTGATCCGGCAAACAAACCACCGCTGGTAGCGGTTTTT
TTGTTTGCAAGCAGCAGATTACGCGCAGAAAAAAAGGATCTCAAGAAGATCCTTTGATCTTTTCTACGGG
GTCTGACGCTCAGTGGAACGAAAACTCACGTTAAGGGATTTTGGTCATGAGATTATCAAAAAGGATCTTC
ACCTAGATCCTTTTAAATTAAAAATGAAGTTTTAAATCAATCTAAAGTATATATGAGTAAACTTGGTCTG
ACAGTTACCAATGCTTAATCAGTGAGGCACCTATCTCAGCGATCTGTCTATTTCGTTCATCCATAGTTGC
CTGACTCCCCGTCGTGTAGATAACTACGATACGGGAGGGCTTACCATCTGGCCCCAGTGCTGCAATGATA
CCGCGAGACCCACGCTCACCGGCTCCAGATTTATCAGCAATAAACCAGCCAGCCGGAAGGGCCGAGCGCA
GAAGTGGTCCTGCAACTTTATCCGCCTCCATCCAGTCTATTAATTGTTGCCGGGAAGCTAGAGTAAGTAG
TTCGCCAGTTAATAGTTTGCGCAACGTTGTTGCCATTGCTACAGGCATCGTGGTGTCACGCTCGTCGTTT
GGTATGGCTTCATTCAGCTCCGGTTCCCAACGATCAAGGCGAGTTACATGATCCCCCATGTTGTGCAAAA
AAGCGGTTAGCTCCTTCGGTCCTCCGATCGTTGTCAGAAGTAAGTTGGCCGCAGTGTTATCACTCATGGT
TATGGCAGCACTGCATAATTCTCTTACTGTCATGCCATCCGTAAGATGCTTTTCTGTGACTGGTGAGTAC
TCAACCAAGTCATTCTGAGAATAGTGTATGCGGCGACCGAGTTGCTCTTGCCCGGCGTCAATACGGGATA
ATACCGCGCCACATAGCAGAACTTTAAAAGTGCTCATCATTGGAAAACGTTCTTCGGGGCGAAAACTCTC
AAGGATCTTACCGCTGTTGAGATCCAGTTCGATGTAACCCACTCGTGCACCCAACTGATCTTCAGCATCT
TTTACTTTCACCAGCGTTTCTGGGTGAGCAAAAACAGGAAGGCAAAATGCCGCAAAAAAGGGAATAAGGG
CGACACGGAAATGTTGAATACTCATACTCTTCCTTTTTCAATATTATTGAAGCATTTATCAGGGTTATTG
TCTCATGAGCGGATACATATTTGAATGTATTTAGAAAAATAAACAAATAGGGGTTCCGCGCACATTTCCC
CGAAAAGTGCCACCTGACGTC
