>Addgene plasmid #66234 | CALCRL-Tango | depositor partial sequence | sequence record 113082 | CALCRL
[1383 nt withheld, positions 1-1383]
