>Addgene plasmid #66234 | CALCRL-Tango | addgene partial sequence | sequence record 117038 | CMV-F 5'-CGCAAATGGGCGGTAGGCGTG-3'
TCTCTGGCTAACTAGAGAACCCACTGCTTACTGGCTTATCGAAATTAATACGACTCACTATAGGGAGACC
CAAGCTGGCTAGCGTTTAAACTTAAGCTTGGTACCGAGCTCGGATCCACTAGTCCAGTGTGGTGGAATTC
TGCAGATATCCAGCACAGTGGCGGCCGCGCCACCATGAAGACGATCATCGCCCTGAGCTACATCTTCTGC
CTGGTATTCGCCGACTACAAGGACGATGATGACGCCAGCATCGAT
[809 nt withheld, positions 256-1064]
