>Addgene plasmid #66234 | CALCRL-Tango | addgene partial sequence | sequence record 117704 | Tet-R 5'-GGCGAGTTTACGGGTTGTTA-3'
CTCTAATGCGCTGTTAATCACTTTACTTTTATCTAATCTTAGCTGGAAGTACAGGCTCTCACCGGTCGAT
GAAGTGTCCTTGGCCAGGGAGGAGCTGGCGGTGGTGCAGGACTCATCTTGGGGACCCAGGCTGGGTGGGG
TGCGTCCACCGGTATCGAT
[885 nt withheld, positions 160-1044]
